>Addgene plasmid #154207 | FLAG-GK in PLJM60 | addgene full sequence | sequence record 315551 | Addgene NGS Result
TGATTACGCCAAGCGCGCAATTAACCCTCACTAAAGGGAACAAAAGCTGGAGCTGCAAGCTTAATGTAGT
CTTATGCAATACTCTTGTAGTCTTGCAACATGGTAACGATGAGTTAGCAACATGCCTTACAAGGAGAGAA
AAAGCACCGTGCATGCCGATTGGTGGAAGTAAGGTGGTACGATCGTGCCTTATTAGGAAGGCAACAGACG
GGTCTGACATGGATTGGACGAACCACTGAATTGCCGCATTGCAGAGATATTGTATTTAAGTGCCTAGCTC
GATACATAAACGGGTCTCTCTGGTTAGACCAGATCTGAGCCTGGGAGCTCTCTGGCTAACTAGGGAACCC
ACTGCTTAAGCCTCAATAAAGCTTGCCTTGAGTGCTTCAAGTAGTGTGTGCCCGTCTGTTGTGTGACTCT
GGTAACTAGAGATCCCTCAGACCCTTTTAGTCAGTGTGGAAAATCTCTAGCAGTGGCGCCCGAACAGGGA
CTTGAAAGCGAAAGGGAAACCAGAGGAGCTCTCTCGACGCAGGACTCGGCTTGCTGAAGCGCGCACGGCA
AGAGGCGAGGGGCGGCGACTGGTGAGTACGCCAAAAATTTTGACTAGCGGAGGCTAGAAGGAGAGAGATG
GGTGCGAGAGCGTCAGTATTAAGCGGGGGAGAATTAGATCGCGATGGGAAAAAATTCGGTTAAGGCCAGG
GGGAAAGAAAAAATATAAATTAAAACATATAGTATGGGCAAGCAGGGAGCTAGAACGATTCGCAGTTAAT
CCTGGCCTGTTAGAAACATCAGAAGGCTGTAGACAAATACTGGGACAGCTACAACCATCCCTTCAGACAG
GATCAGAAGAACTTAGATCATTATATAATACAGTAGCAACCCTCTATTGTGTGCATCAAAGGATAGAGAT
AAAAGACACCAAGGAAGCTTTAGACAAGATAGAGGAAGAGCAAAACAAAAGTAAGACCACCGCACAGCAA
GCGGCCGGCCGCTGATCTTCAGACCTGGAGGAGGAGATATGAGGGACAATTGGAGAAGTGAATTATATAA
ATATAAAGTAGTAAAAATTGAACCATTAGGAGTAGCACCCACCAAGGCAAAGAGAAGAGTGGTGCAGAGA
GAAAAAAGAGCAGTGGGAATAGGAGCTTTGTTCCTTGGGTTCTTGGGAGCAGCAGGAAGCACTATGGGCG
CAGCGTCAATGACGCTGACGGTACAGGCCAGACAATTATTGTCTGGTATAGTGCAGCAGCAGAACAATTT
GCTGAGGGCTATTGAGGCGCAACAGCATCTGTTGCAACTCACAGTCTGGGGCATCAAGCAGCTCCAGGCA
AGAATCCTGGCTGTGGAAAGATACCTAAAGGATCAACAGCTCCTGGGGATTTGGGGTTGCTCTGGAAAAC
TCATTTGCACCACTGCTGTGCCTTGGAATGCTAGTTGGAGTAATAAATCTCTGGAACAGATTTGGAATCA
CACGACCTGGATGGAGTGGGACAGAGAAATTAACAATTACACAAGCTTAATACACTCCTTAATTGAAGAA
TCGCAAAACCAGCAAGAAAAGAATGAACAAGAATTATTGGAATTAGATAAATGGGCAAGTTTGTGGAATT
GGTTTAACATAACAAATTGGCTGTGGTATATAAAATTATTCATAATGATAGTAGGAGGCTTGGTAGGTTT
AAGAATAGTTTTTGCTGTACTTTCTATAGTGAATAGAGTTAGGCAGGGATATTCACCATTATCGTTTCAG
ACCCACCTCCCAACCCCGAGGGGACCCCATATGCCAAGTACGCCCCCTATTGACGTCAATGACGGTAAAT
GGCCCGCCTGGCATTATGCCCAGTACATGACCTTATGGGACTTTCCTACTTGGCAGTACATCTACGTATT
AGTCATCGCTATTACCATGGTGATGCGGTTTTGGCAGTACATCAATGGGCGTGGATAGCGGTTTGACTCA
CGGGGATTTCCAAGTCTCCACCCCATTGACGTCAATGGGAGTTTGTTTTGGCACCAAAATCAACGGGACT
TTCCAAAATGTCGTAACAACTCCGCCCCATTGACGCAAATGGGCGGTAGGCGTGTACGGTGGGAGGTCTA
TATAAGCAGAGCTCGTTTAGTGAACCGTCAGATCGCCTGGAGACGCCATCCACGCTGTTTTGACCTCCAT
AGAAGACACCGGGACCGATCCAGCCTCCGCGGCCGGGAACGGTGCATTGGAACGCGGATTCCCCGTGCCA
AGAGTGACGTAAGTACCGCCTATAGAGTCTATAGGCCCACCCCCTTGGCTTCGTTAGAACGCGGCTACAA
TTAATACATAACCTTATGTATCATACACATACGATTTAGGTGACACTATAGAATAACATCCACTTTGCCT
TTCTCTCCACAGGTGTCCACTCCCAGGTCCAACTGCACCTCGGTTCTATCGATTGAATTCACCATGGAAA
TGGACTACAAGGATGACGATGACAAGGGTGGTGGTGGTGGTGCGTCGACAATGGCAGCCTCAAAGAAGGC
AGTTTTGGGGCCATTGGTGGGGGCGGTGGACCAGGGCACCAGTTCGACGCGCTTTTTGGTTTTCAATTCA
AAAACAGCTGAACTACTTAGTCATCATCAAGTAGAAATAAAACAAGAGTTCCCAAGAGAAGGATGGGTGG
AACAGGACCCTAAGGAAATTCTACATTCTGTCTATGAGTGTATAGAGAAAACATGTGAGAAACTTGGACA
GCTCAAAATTGATATTTCCAACATAAAAGCTATTGGTGTCAGCAACCAGAGGGAAACCACTGTAGTCTGG
GACAAGATAACTGGAGAGCCTCTCTACAATGCTGTGGTGTGGCTTGATCTAAGAACCCAGTCTACCGTTG
AGAGTCTTAGTAAAAGAATTACAGGAAATAATAACTTTGTCAAGTCCAAGACAGGCCTTCCACTTAGCAC
TTACTTCAGTGCAGTGAAACTTCGTTGGCTCCTTGACAATGTGAGAAAAGTTCAAAAGGCAGTTGAAGAA
AAACGAGCTCTTTTTGGGACTATTGATTCATGGCTTATTTGGAGTTTGACAGGAGGAGTCAATGGAGGTG
TCCACTGTACAGATGTAACAAATGCAAGTAGGACTATGCTTTTCAACATTCATTCTTTGGAATGGGATAA
ACAACTCTGCGAATTTTTTGGAATTCCAATGGAAATTCTTCCAAATGTCCGGAGTTCTTCTGAGATCTAT
GGCCTAATGAAAATCTCTCATAGCGTGAAAGCTGGGGCCTTGGAAGGTGTGCCAATATCTGGGTGTTTAG
GGGACCAGTCTGCTGCATTGGTGGGACAAATGTGCTTCCAGATTGGACAAGCCAAAAATACGTATGGAAC
AGGATGTTTCTTACTATGTAATACAGGCCATAAGTGTGTATTTTCTGATCATGGCCTTCTCACCACAGTG
GCTTACAAACTTGGCAGAGACAAACCAGTATATTATGCTTTGGAAGGTTCTGTAGCTATAGCTGGTGCTG
TTATTCGCTGGCTAAGAGACAATCTTGGAATTATAAAGACCTCAGAAGAAATTGAAAAACTTGCTAAAGA
AGTAGGTACTTCTTATGGCTGCTACTTCGTCCCAGCATTTTCGGGGTTATATGCACCTTATTGGGAGCCC
AGCGCAAGAGGGATAATCTGTGGACTCACTCAGTTCACCAATAAATGCCATATTGCTTTTGCTGCATTAG
AAGCTGTTTGTTTCCAAACTCGAGAGATTTTGGATGCCATGAATCGAGACTGTGGAATTCCACTCAGTCA
TTTGCAGGTAGATGGAGGAATGACCAGCAACAAAATTCTTATGCAGCTACAAGCAGACATTCTGTATATA
CCAGTAGTGAAGCCCTCAATGCCCGAAACCACTGCACTGGGTGCGGCTATGGCGGCAGGGGCTGCAGAAG
GAGTCGGCGTATGGAGTCTCGAACCCGAGGATTTGTCTGCCGTCACGATGGAGCGGTTTGAACCTCAGAT
TAATGCGGAGGAAAGTGAAATTCGTTATTCTACATGGAAGAAAGCTGTGATGAAGTCAATGGGTTGGGTT
ACAACTCAATCTCCAGAAAGTGGTATTCCATAAGCGGCCGCAGTGAGAATTCTCGACCTCGAGACAAATG
GCAGTATTCATCCACAATTTTAAAAGAAAAGGGGGGATTGGGGGGTACAGTGCAGGGGAAAGAATAGTAG
ACATAATAGCAACAGACATACAAACTAAAGAATTACAAAAACAAATTACAAAAATTCAAAATTTTCGGGT
TTATTACAGGGACAGCAGAGATCCACTTTGGCCGCGGCTCGAGGGGGTTGGGGTTGCGCCTTTTCCAAGG
CAGCCCTGGGTTTGCGCAGGGACGCGGCTGCTCTGGGCGTGGTTCCGGGAAACGCAGCGGCGCCGACCCT
GGGTCTCGCACATTCTTCACGTCCGTTCGCAGCGTCACCCGGATCTTCGCCGCTACCCTTGTGGGCCCCC
CGGCGACGCTTCCTGCTCCGCCCCTAAGTCGGGAAGGTTCCTTGCGGTTCGCGGCGTGCCGGACGTGACA
AACGGAAGCCGCACGTCTCACTAGTACCCTCGCAGACGGACAGCGCCAGGGAGCAATGGCAGCGCGCCGA
CCGCGATGGGCTGTGGCCAATAGCGGCTGCTCAGCAGGGCGCGCCGAGAGCAGCGGCCGGGAAGGGGCGG
TGCGGGAGGCGGGGTGTGGGGCGGTAGTGTGGGCCCTGTTCCTGCCCGCGCGGTGTTCCGCATTCTGCAA
GCCTCCGGAGCGCACGTCGGCAGTCGGCTCCCTCGTTGACCGAATCACCGACCTCTCTCCCCAGGGGGAT
CCACCGGAGCTTACCATGACCGAGTACAAGCCCACGGTGCGCCTCGCCACCCGCGACGACGTCCCCAGGG
CCGTACGCACCCTCGCCGCCGCGTTCGCCGACTACCCCGCCACGCGCCACACCGTCGATCCGGACCGCCA
CATCGAGCGGGTCACCGAGCTGCAAGAACTCTTCCTCACGCGCGTCGGGCTCGACATCGGCAAGGTGTGG
GTCGCGGACGACGGCGCCGCGGTGGCGGTCTGGACCACGCCGGAGAGCGTCGAAGCGGGGGCGGTGTTCG
CCGAGATCGGCCCGCGCATGGCCGAGTTGAGCGGTTCCCGGCTGGCCGCGCAGCAACAGATGGAAGGCCT
CCTGGCGCCGCACCGGCCCAAGGAGCCCGCGTGGTTCCTGGCCACCGTCGGCGTCTCGCCCGACCACCAG
GGCAAGGGTCTGGGCAGCGCCGTCGTGCTCCCCGGAGTGGAGGCGGCCGAGCGCGCCGGGGTGCCCGCCT
TCCTGGAGACCTCCGCGCCCCGCAACCTCCCCTTCTACGAGCGGCTCGGCTTCACCGTCACCGCCGACGT
CGAGGTGCCCGAAGGACCGCGCACCTGGTGCATGACCCGCAAGCCCGGTGCCTGACGCCCGCCCCACGAC
CCGCAGCGCCCGACCGAAAGGAGCGCACGACCCCATGCATCGGTACCTTTAAGACCAATGACTTACAAGG
CAGCTGTAGATCTTAGCCACTTTTTAAAAGAAAAGGGGGGACTGGAAGGGCTAATTCACTCCCAACGAAG
ACAAGATCTGCTTTTTGCTTGTACTGGGTCTCTCTGGTTAGACCAGATCTGAGCCTGGGAGCTCTCTGGC
TAACTAGGGAACCCACTGCTTAAGCCTCAATAAAGCTTGCCTTGAGTGCTTCAAGTAGTGTGTGCCCGTC
TGTTGTGTGACTCTGGTAACTAGAGATCCCTCAGACCCTTTTAGTCAGTGTGGAAAATCTCTAGCAGTAG
TAGTTCATGTCATCTTATTATTCAGTATTTATAACTTGCAAAGAAATGAATATCAGAGAGTGAGAGGAAC
TTGTTTATTGCAGCTTATAATGGTTACAAATAAAGCAATAGCATCACAAATTTCACAAATAAAGCATTTT
TTTCACTGCATTCTAGTTGTGGTTTGTCCAAACTCATCAATGTATCTTATCATGTCTGGCTCTAGCTATC
CCGCCCCTAACTCCGCCCATCCCGCCCCTAACTCCGCCCAGTTCCGCCCATTCTCCGCCCCATGGCTGAC
TAATTTTTTTTATTTATGCAGAGGCCGAGGCCGCCTCGGCCTCTGAGCTATTCCAGAAGTAGTGAGGAGG
CTTTTTTGGAGGCCTAGGGACGTACCCAATTCGCCCTATAGTGAGTCGTATTACGCGCGCTCACTGGCCG
TCGTTTTACAACGTCGTGACTGGGAAAACCCTGGCGTTACCCAACTTAATCGCCTTGCAGCACATCCCCC
TTTCGCCAGCTGGCGTAATAGCGAAGAGGCCCGCACCGATCGCCCTTCCCAACAGTTGCGCAGCCTGAAT
GGCGAATGGG
[124 nt withheld, positions 6381-6504]
C
[91 nt withheld, positions 6506-6596]
A
[49 nt withheld, positions 6598-6646]
CCTTTGACGTTGGAGTCCACGTTCTTT
[37 nt withheld, positions 6674-6710]
ACCCTATCTCGGTCTATTCTTTTGATTTATAAGGGATTTTGCCGATTTCGGCCTATTGGTTAAAAAATGA
GCTGATTTAACAAAAATTTAACGCGAATTTTAACAAAATATTAACGCTTACAATTTAGGTGGCACTTTTC
GGGGAAATGTGCGCGGAACCCCTATTTGTTTATTTTTCTAAATACATTCAAATATGTATCCGCTCATGAG
ACAATAACCCTGATAAATGCTTCAATAATATTGAAAAAGGAAGAGTATGAGTATTCAACATTTCCGTGTC
GCCCTTATTCCCTTTTTTGCGGCATTTTGCCTTCCTGTTTTTGCTCACCCAGAAACGCTGGTGAAAGTAA
AAGATGCTGAAGATCAGTTGGGTGCACGAGTGGGTTACATCGAACTGGATCTCAACAGCGGTAAGATCCT
TGAGAGTTTTCGCCCCGAAGAACGTTTTCCAATGATGAGCACTTTTAAAGTTCTGCTATGTGGCGCGGTA
TTATCCCGTATTGACGCCGGGCAAGAGCAACTCGGTCGCCGCATACACTATTCTCAGAATGACTTGGTTG
AGTACTCACCAGTCACAGAAAAGCATCTTACGGATGGCATGACAGTAAGAGAATTATGCAGTGCTGCCAT
AACCATGAGTGATAACACTGCGGCCAACTTACTTCTGACAACGATCGGAGGACCGAAGGAGCTAACCGCT
TTTTTGCACAACATGGGGGATCATGTAACTCGCCTTGATCGTTGGGAACCGGAGCTGAATGAAGCCATAC
CAAACGACGAGCGTGACACCACGATGCCTGTAGCAATGGCAACAACGTTGCGCAAACTATTAACTGGCGA
ACTACTTACTCTAGCTTCCCGGCAACAATTAATAGACTGGATGGAGGCGGATAAAGTTGCAGGACCACTT
CTGCGCTCGGCCCTTCCGGCTGGCTGGTTTATTGCTGATAAATCTGGAGCCGGTGAGCGTGGGTCTCGCG
GTATCATTGCAGCACTGGGGCCAGATGGTAAGCCCTCCCGTATCGTAGTTATCTACACGACGGGGAGTCA
GGCAACTATGGATGAACGAAATAGACAGATCGCTGAGATAGGTGCCTCACTGATTAAGCATTGGTAACTG
TCAGACCAAGTTTACTCATATATACTTTAGATTGATTTAAAACTTCATTTTTAATTTAAAAGGATCTAGG
TGAAGATCCTTTTTGATAATCTCATGACCAAAATCCCTTAACGTGAGTTTTCGTTCCACTGAGCGTCAGA
CCCCGTAGAAAAGATCAAAGGATCTTCTTGAGATCCTTTTTTTCTGCGCGTAATCTGCTGCTTGCAAACA
AAAAAACCACCGCTACCAGCGGTGGTTTGTTTGCCGGATCAAGAGCTACCAACTCTTTTTCCGAAGGTAA
CTGGCTTCAGCAGAGCGCAGATACCAAATACTGTTCTTCTAGTGTAGCCGTAGTTAGGCCACCACTTCAA
GAACTCTGTAGCACCGCCTACATACCTCGCTCTGCTAATCCTGTTACCAGTGGCTGCTGCCAGTGGCGAT
AAGTCGTGTCTTACCGGGTTGGACTCAAGACGATAGTTACCGGATAAGGCGCAGCGGTCGGGCTGAACGG
GGGGTTCGTGCACACAGCCCAGCTTGGAGCGAACGACCTACACCGAACTGAGATACCTACAGCGTGAGCT
ATGAGAAAGCGCCACGCTTCCCGAAGGGAGAAAGGCGGACAGGTATCCGGTAAGCGGCAGGGTCGGAACA
GGAGAGCGCACGAGGGAGCTTCCAGGGGGAAACGCCTGGTATCTTTATAGTCCTGTCGGGTTTCGCCACC
TCTGACTTGAGCGTCGATTTTTGTGATGCTCGTCAGGGGGGCGGAGCCTATGGAAAAACGCCAGCAACGC
GGCCTTTTTACGGTTCCTGGCCTTTTGCTGGCCTTTTGCTCACATGTTCTTTCCTGCGTTATCCCCTGAT
TCTGTGGATAACCGTATTACCGCCTTTGAGTGAGCTGATACCGCTCGCCGCAGCCGAACGACCGAGCGCA
GCGAGTCAGTGAGCGAGGAAGCGGAAGAGCGCCCAATACGCAAACCGCCTCTCCCCGCGCGTTGGCCGAT
TCATTAATGCAGCTGGCACGACAGGTTTCCCGACTGGAAAGCGGGCAGTGAGCGCAACGCAATTAATGTG
AGTTAGCTCACTCATTAGGCACCCCAGGCTTTACACTTTATGCTTCCGGCTCGTATGTTGTGTGGAATTG
TGAGCGGATAACAATTTCACACAGGAAACAGCTATGACCA
Features (pLannotate 1.2.2; 31 found; start..end, strand, type, name):
     19..37      +  promoter       T3 promoter: promoter for bacteriophage T3 RNA polymerase
     65..291     +  promoter       RSV promoter: Rous sarcoma virus enhancer/promoter
    292..472     +  LTR            5' LTR (truncated): truncated 5' long terminal repeat (LTR) from HIV-1
    519..644     +  misc_feature   HIV-1 Ψ: packaging signal of human immunodeficiency virus type 1
    628..966     +  CDS            HIV-1 gag (fragment): gag protein from human immunodeficiency virus 1; gag
   1141..1374    +  misc_feature   RRE: The Rev response element (RRE) of HIV-1 allows for Rev-dependent mRNA export from the nucleus to the cytoplasm.
   1751..1777    +  CDS            Rev (fragment): human immunodeficiency virus 1 (HIV-1) Rev protein; rev; enhances nuclear export of unspliced and incompletely spliced viral mRNAs
   1778..1909    +  enhancer       CMV enhancer (fragment): human cytomegalovirus immediate early enhancer; contains an 18-bp deletion relative to the standard CMV enhancer
   1910..2113    +  promoter       CMV promoter: human cytomegalovirus (CMV) immediate early promoter
   2249..2292    +  intron         CMV intron (fragment): modified intron A from human cytomegalovirus
   2344..2362    +  promoter       SP6 promoter: promoter for bacteriophage SP6 RNA polymerase
   2366..2403    +  CDS            IgH signal sequence (fragment): signal sequence from the mouse immunoglobulin heavy chain variable region
   2456..2476    +  CDS            FLAG (fragment): FLAG® epitope tag, followed by an enterokinase cleavage site
   2510..4090    +  CDS            GK (fragment): GLPK_HUMAN - Experimental evidence at protein level: Swiss-Prot protein existence level 1. Key enzyme in the regulation of glycerol uptake and metabolism. From Homo sapiens (Human).
   4148..4265    +  misc_feature   cPPT/CTS: central polypurine tract and central termination sequence of HIV-1
   4314..4824    +  promoter       hPGK promoter: human phosphoglycerate kinase 1 promoter
   4846..5445    +  CDS            PuroR: puromycin N-acetyltransferase; pac from Streptomyces alboniger; confers resistance to puromycin
   5488..5571    +  CDS            nef (fragment): NEF_HV1Z2 - Experimental evidence at protein level: Swiss-Prot protein existence level 1. Extracellular Nef protein targets CD4(+) T-lymphocytes for apoptosis by interacting with CXCR4 surface receptors. From Human immunodeficiency virus type 1 group M subtype D (isolate Z2/CDC-Z34) (HIV-1).
   5573..5806    +  LTR            3' LTR (ΔU3): self-inactivating 3' long terminal repeat (LTR) from HIV-1
   5878..5999    +  polyA_signal   SV40 poly(A) signal: SV40 polyadenylation signal
   6039..6174    +  rep_origin     SV40 ori: SV40 origin of replication
   6195..6213    -  promoter       T7 promoter: promoter for bacteriophage T7 RNA polymerase
   6221..6376    +  CDS            lacZα (fragment): LacZα fragment of β-galactosidase; lacZ fragment
   6381..6809    +  rep_origin     f1 ori (sequence partly withheld): f1 bacteriophage origin of replication; arrow indicates direction of (+) strand synthesis
   6862..6966    +  promoter       AmpR promoter: bla
   6967..7827    +  CDS            AmpR: β-lactamase; bla; confers resistance to ampicillin, carbenicillin, and related antibiotics
   7998..8586    +  rep_origin     ori: high-copy-number ColE1/pMB1/pBR322/pUC origin of replication
   8769..8861    +  CDS            lacI (fragment): lac repressor; lacI; The lac repressor binds to the lac operator to inhibit transcription in E. coli. This inhibition can be relieved by adding lactose or isopropyl-β-D-thiogalactopyranoside (IPTG).
   8874..8895    +  protein_bind   CAP binding site: CAP binding activates transcription in the presence of cAMP. E. coli catabolite activator protein
   8910..8940    +  promoter       lac promoter: promoter for the E. coli lac operon
   8948..8964    +  protein_bind   lac operator: The lac repressor binds to the lac operator to inhibit transcription in E. coli. This inhibition can be relieved by adding lactose or isopropyl-β-D-thiogalactopyranoside (IPTG). lac repressor encoded by lacI
