[The description below was written by a language model from this plasmid's Addgene catalogue record and pLannotate feature annotations shown in this document.]
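Description:
FLAG-GK in PLJM60 is a lentiviral mammalian expression plasmid built on the pLJM60 backbone for stable expression of human glycerol kinase (GK) carrying an N-terminal FLAG epitope. In bacteria it is maintained through a high-copy ColE1/pUC-type origin and selected with ampicillin via the bla gene. An f1 origin, lacZα and lac regulatory remnants, and T3/T7 promoters are leftovers of the cloning backbone.

The viral portion has a third-generation, self-inactivating layout. An RSV promoter drives a truncated HIV-1 5' LTR to produce the genomic RNA in packaging cells, followed by the Ψ packaging signal with a short gag fragment and the Rev response element for Rev-dependent nuclear export. The 3' LTR carries the ΔU3 deletion, which silences LTR promoter activity after integration, and an SV40 polyadenylation signal and SV40 origin lie downstream of it. Within the transfer cassette, a CMV enhancer/promoter drives the FLAG-GK open reading frame, which was cloned between SalI and NotI sites. The annotation also detects a partial CMV intron A, an SP6 promoter and a short match to an IgH signal sequence upstream of the tag; these appear as fragments, and the record does not indicate that they have any function. A cPPT/CTS element sits after the insert, followed by a human PGK promoter driving puromycin N-acetyltransferase, so transduced cells can be selected with puromycin independently of the CMV-driven transgene.

The plasmid is intended for producing lentivirus to generate cell lines that stably express tagged GK, with the FLAG tag allowing detection or immunoprecipitation. It was deposited alongside a study of how glucose-derived metabolites signal to mTORC1.
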