Addgene plasmid #154207: FLAG-GK in PLJM60
Purpose: Lentiviral vector for stable expression of GK
Depositing lab: David Sabatini. Depositing organization: Whitehead Institute for Biomedical Research. Publication: Dihydroxyacetone phosphate signals glucose availability to mTORC1. Orozco JM, Krawczyk PA, Scaria SM, Cangelosi AL, Chan SH, Kunchok T, Lewis CA, Sabatini DM. Nat Metab. 2020 Sep;2(9):893-901. doi: 10.1038/s42255-020-0250-5. Epub 2020 Jul 27. PubMed 32719541.
Backbone
  Vector backbone: pLJM60
  Vector type: Mammalian Expression, Lentiviral
  Selectable markers: Puromycin
Growth in bacteria
  Bacterial resistance: Ampicillin, 100 μg/mL
  Growth temperature: 37°C
  Growth strain: NEB Stable
  Copy number: High Copy
Gene/Insert
  Gene/Insert name: GK
  Species: H. sapiens (human)
  Insert size (bp): 1680
  Entrez Gene: GK (a.k.a. GK1, GKD)
  Promoter: CMV
  Tag / fusion protein: N terminal FLAG (N terminal on insert)
  Cloning method: Restriction Enzyme; 5′ cloning site SalI (unknown if destroyed); 3′ cloning site NotI (unknown if destroyed)
  Sequencing primers: 5′ ATTTAGGTGACACTATAG
Terms and licenses: Academic/Nonprofit Terms; Industry Terms: Not Available to Industry
How to cite: FLAG-GK in PLJM60 was a gift from David Sabatini (Addgene plasmid # 154207 ; http://n2t.net/addgene:154207 ; RRID:Addgene_154207)
